>Addgene plasmid #214036 | pJS-BCD-Strep-PCaspase-R153A | addgene full sequence | sequence record 426378 | Addgene NGS Result
TAATACGACTCACTATAGGGGCCCAAGTTCACTTAAAAAGGAGATCAACAATGAAAGCAATTTTCGTACT
GAAACATCTTAATCATGCAGGGGAGGGTTTCTAATGTGGAGCCACCCGCAGTTCGAAAAAAGCGCGATGA
AAAGGGCTCTGCTGATAGGTGCACCGCTGGCACATAGCGCAACCCATGCACTGGCAGGTGTTGCAAACGA
TATCGACCGTGCAGGTGAAATCCTGCGTCTGTATGGTTTTCATTGTGATGACGTTCTCTTTGGTGAACGT
GCAACTAGAGATGGTATCGTTGCACGTCTGGAAGCACTGATCGCTGAAACCCAGGCTGATGATGCTGTTG
TTATCTATTTTAGCGGCCATGGTGGCCGTGTTGTTAACACCGGGATCGTTAAAGATCTACCGGGTGGTGA
CTATCGTCCCGGCGCTCACCAGTTCCTGGTTCCGGAAGACTACCAACCGAAAGCACAGACCTTTACCGGT
ATCCTGGACTTCGAGCTGAGGTATCTAGTTGCACGTCTGGCAGCACGTACCGAAAACGTTAGCGTTATCC
TGGATTGTTGTCATAGCGGTGGTGCAATAGCTGCACCGGGTAGACCGACCCCGAAAGCACTGGATGAAAA
AAGCCTGAAGCCGCATACTGTTCACCTGAACCGTGTTATCCGTGAACGTCTGGTTCAACTGCGTGAATCG
CTGGCAGCTAGCCGTGCACCGCGTCTGACCCAGGATGCTCATCCGCATCTGGTTCGTATCGAAGCAGCAC
ACGAATTCCGTCTCGCATATGAAACCAGGATCAACAACCGTCAGCAGGGGGTTCTGACCGCAGCATGGGC
AGACACCCTGTGGAGATACCGTGGGCTGGCAGTTAGCTGGCAGGCACTGGCAAGCGAGATCCAGGCAAGG
GCACGTGCATTTGTTCCCATGCAGTATGTTCACATCGATGGCCCGACCGAACGTCGTCTGTTCAGCCTGG
CTCGTGAGCCGGCACGTCATAGCCTGGCAATCGTTCAGGAAAGGGACGGTACCCTGTGGCTGGACGGTGG
CAGATTTCAGGGTGTTGCAAGCGGTGCACGTTTCGCAGTTCTGCCGCCGACCAGCACCGAAAGCGACATC
GATAGCGCACTGGCAGAAGTTCGTGCAGTTGAAGTTATGCCGGAACGTACCCGTGTTGAACTGGCTACCG
CAGCAGATGACATCCCGAGATGGCAAGGCCTCCATGCATGGCCGCTGCATGCACGTGGCGCTTGGACCGG
TGTAGCAGTTCGTGCTCAGACCGCAGCAGTTTGTGCTGCACTCCTGAGAGCTATCGAAGCAAGCCAGCGT
ATGCATCTGTGTCCGGATAGCGACGGGCCGGTTGCTACCGTTATCGAACTATCGAGCGATGAGGGCAGCA
GGATCGCAGTTCTGGATGGGCACGGTGTTTGTGTTAGCCCCCCGGTTGCAACCCCCGAACGTGCACTCGC
ACTGGTTGAAAGGCTCCAGAGAGCTGCACTCGTTCGTATGCTGGGGAGCGGTACCGATGAGCATGCACTA
CCGATCCCGCTCGCACTCAGACTGGAACGTGCAGACGGTATCGGTGGTACCTGCCGTCATCTAGCAGAAG
GGCGTACCGAACCGCCGAGCGAACTGCTACTCGCAAGCGCTGGGGCACAGGTACATGCAATCGTAGAGAA
CCATGGGAGCGCTATCGCAACCGATACCCAGGATGTTTATCTGACCATGTTCTGTATCGCAGCAGACGGT
CGTGTTGAAAGAGTTAGCAAGCAGCAGAGCAGCGGGATCCGTCTGTGTGGGGGTGCAAAGCATAGGCTCG
AGTATGAACTAGGTGCAGGGGGTGCAAGCCTGCCGGAATACAGGGCAGCAGATTCGAGCACCAGCGGCTA
TGGGCTGCATAGCCTCATAGTTGTTGCAACCGACCGTCAGCAGGAGCTGCGTAACCTGGAAACCTGGTCG
GGTGAAGGTAGCGCTGCAAAACTGCAGCCGGGTGTTCTGGATCTGACCGCTAGCAAACGTGCACCGGCTA
GACGTGGCTCGGCTAGCGCAAGCGGGCCGCTGAGATATGCTGTTCTACGTGTAGATCTGCGTGTAGCTGC
AGCAGTAGCAGGGCGTGATGCACCGACCCTGTAATGCCGACTCAGTTGCTGCTTCTACTGGGCGCCCCGC
TTCGGCGGGGTTTTTTTGCAAGGGATCGGTTGTCGAGTAAGGATCTCCAGGCATCCTGTTGTTTGTCGGT
GAACGCTCTCTACTAGAGTCACACTGGCTCACCTTCGGGTGGGCCTTTCTGCGTTTATAGGATCCTAACT
CGAGCCTAGGGATATATTCCGCTTCCTCGCTCACTGACTCGCTACGCTCGGTCGTTCGACTGCGGCGAGC
GGAAATGGCTTACGAACGGGGCGGAGATTTCCTGGAAGATGCCAGGAAGATACTTAACAGGGAAGTGAGA
GGGCCGCGGCAAAGCCGTTTTTCCATAGGCTCCGCCCCCCTGACAAGCATCACGAAATCTGACGCTCAAA
TCAGTGGTGGCGAAACCCGACAGGACTATAAAGATACCAGGCGTTTCCCCCTGGCGGCTCCCTCGTGCGC
TCTCCTGTTCCTGCCTTTCGGTTTACCGGTGTCATTCCGCTGTTATGGCCGCGTTTGTCTCATTCCACGC
CTGACACTCAGTTCCGGGTAGGCAGTTCGCTCCAAGCTGGACTGTATGCACGAACCCCCCGTTCAGTCCG
ACCGCTGCGCCTTATCCGGTAACTATCGTCTTGAGTCCAACCCGGAAAGACATGCAAAAGCACCACTGGC
AGCAGCCACTGGTAATTGATTTAGAGGAGTTAGTCTTGAAGTCATGCGCCGGTTAAGGCTAAACTGAAAG
GACAAGTTTTGGTGACTGCGCTCCTCCAAGCCAGTTACCTCGGTTCAAAGAGTTGGTAGCTCAGAGAACC
TTCGAAAAACCGCCCTGCAAGGCGGTTTTTTCGTTTTCAGAGCAAGAGATTACGCGCAGACCAAAACGAT
CTCAAGAAGATCATCTTATTAATCAGATAAAATATTTCTAGATTTCAGTGCAATTTATCTCTTCAAATGT
AGCACCTGAAGTCAGCCCCATACGATATAAGTTGTTACTAGTGCTTGGATTCTCACCAATAAAAAACGCC
CGGCGGCAACCGAGCGTTCTGAACAAATCCAGATGGAGTTCTGAGGTCATTACTGGATCTATCAACAGGA
GTCCAAGCGAGCTCTCGAACCCCAGAGTCCCGCTCAGAAGAACTCGTCAAGAAGGCGATAGAAGGCGATG
CGCTGCGAATCGGGAGCGGCGATACCGTAAAGCACGAGGAAGCGGTCAGCCCATTCGCCGCCAAGCTCTT
CAGCAATATCACGGGTAGCCAACGCTATGTCCTGATAGCGGTCCGCCACACCCAGCCGGCCACAGTCGAT
GAATCCAGAAAAGCGGCCATTTTCCACCATGATATTCGGCAAGCAGGCATCGCCATGGGTCACGACGAGA
TCCTCGCCGTCGGGCATGCGCGCCTTGAGCCTGGCGAACAGTTCGGCTGGCGCGAGCCCCTGATGCTCTT
CGTCCAGATCATCCTGATCGACAAGACCGGCTTCCATCCGAGTACGTGCTCGCTCGATGCGATGTTTCGC
TTGGTGGTCGAATGGGCAGGTAGCCGGATCAAGCGTATGCAGCCGCCGCATTGCATCAGCCATGATGGAT
ACTTTCTCGGCAGGAGCAAGGTGAGATGACAGGAGATCCTGCCCCGGCACTTCGCCCAATAGCAGCCAGT
CCCTTCCCGCTTCAGTGACAACGTCGAGCACAGCTGCGCAAGGAACGCCCGTCGTGGCCAGCCACGATAG
CCGCGCTGCCTCGTCCTGCAGTTCATTCAGGGCACCGGACAGGTCGGTCTTGACAAAAAGAACCGGGCGC
CCCTGCGCTGACAGCCGGAACACGGCGGCATCAGAGCAGCCGATTGTCTGTTGTGCCCAGTCATAGCCGA
ATAGCCTCTCCACCCAAGCGGCCGGAGAACCTGCGTGCAATCCATCTTGTTCAATCATGCGAAACGATCC
TCATCCTGTCTCTTGATCAGATCATGATCCCCTGCGCCATCAGATCCTTGGCGGCAAGAAAGCCATCCAG
TTTACTTTGCAGGGCTTCCCAACCTTACCAGAGGGCGCCCCAGCTGGCAATTCCGACGTCGAATTCAAAA
GATCTTAAGTAAGTAAGAGTATACGTATATCGGCTAATAACGTATTAAGGCGCTTCGGCGCCTTTTTTTA
TGGGGGTATTTTCATCCCAATCCACACGTCCAACGCACAGCAAACACCACGTCGACCCTATCAGCTGCGT
GCTTTCTATGAGTCGTTGCTGCATAAC
Features (pLannotate 1.2.2; 9 found; start..end, strand, type, name):
      1..19      +  promoter       T7 promoter: promoter for bacteriophage T7 RNA polymerase
    107..129     +  CDS            Strep-Tag II (fragment): peptide that binds Strep-Tactin®, an engineered form of streptavidin
   2226..2250    +  terminator     rrnB T1 terminator (fragment): transcription terminator T1 from the E. coli rrnB gene
   2266..2293    +  terminator     T7Te terminator: phage T7 early transcription terminator
   2327..2382    -  rep_origin     RSF ori (fragment): Plasmids containing the RSF 1030 origin of replication can be propagated in E. coli cells that contain additional plasmids with compatible origins.
   2470..3015    -  rep_origin     p15A ori: Plasmids containing the medium-copy-number p15A origin of replication can be propagated in E. coli cells that contain a second plasmid with the ColE1 origin.
   3129..3223    -  terminator     lambda t0 terminator: transcription terminator from phage lambda
   3257..4048    -  CDS            neo: KKA2_KLEPN - Also known as kan, nptII. Experimental evidence at protein level: Swiss-Prot protein existence level 1. Resistance to kanamycin, neomycin, paromomycin, ribostamycin, butirosin and gentamicin B. From Klebsiella pneumoniae.
   4080..4184    -  CDS            tnpA (fragment): TN5P_ECOLX - Also known as tnp. Experimental evidence at protein level: Swiss-Prot protein existence level 1. Mediates transposition of transposon Tn5 by a 'cut and paste' mechanism. First, the monomeric transposase binds the 19 bp inverted DNA repeats flanking the transposon. Then, dimerization of the DNA- bound transposase creates a synaptic DNA complex. After nicking of the first DNA strand, excision of the transposon proceeds through a series of intermediates. The transposase then mediates the insertion of the transposon at a new site by strand transfer. The activity of the wild- type tran
