[The description below was written by a language model from this plasmid's Addgene catalogue record and pLannotate feature annotations shown in this document.]
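Description:
pJS-BCD-Strep-PCaspase-R153A is a 4,367-nt bacterial expression plasmid for producing an N-terminally Strep-tagged R153A point mutant of PCaspase, the prokaryotic caspase (peptidase C14 caspase catalytic subunit p20) of Haliangium ochraceum DSM 14371. It is built on a p15A backbone. The annotated p15A origin is normally regarded as medium copy and is compatible with ColE1-type plasmids, which allows co-maintenance with other constructs, although the catalogue entry lists the plasmid as high copy. A short fragment matching the RSF origin lies next to it and is probably only a partial homology hit. Selection is by kanamycin through a neo/nptII gene, followed by a lambda t0 terminator. A small adjacent fragment annotated as Tn5 transposase is most likely residual sequence carried along with the resistance cassette.

Expression is driven by a T7 promoter at the start of the record, so production requires a host supplying T7 RNA polymerase. The Strep-tag II coding sequence begins about 90 nt downstream of the promoter. "BCD" in the name may refer to a bicistronic design translation-initiation element in this interval, but the record does not annotate or state this. The PCaspase open reading frame itself was not annotated by the automated tool. It presumably occupies the unannotated stretch between the tag and the tandem rrnB T1 (fragment) and T7Te terminators that close the transcription unit. The insert was assembled by Gibson cloning. The Strep-tag II permits affinity purification on Strep-Tactin resin. The associated publication concerns a proteolytic cleavage cascade linked to a type III-B CRISPR-Cas system, so the mutant likely serves as a comparison to the wild-type protein, though the record does not state the functional consequence of R153A.
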