Addgene plasmid #214036: pJS-BCD-Strep-PCaspase-R153A
Purpose: Bacterial expression plasmid for strep-tagged PCaspase (Prokaryotic Caspase) R153A mutant from Haliangium ochraceum
Depositing lab: Raymond Staals. Depositing organization: Wageningen University, Department Agrotechnology & Food Sciences. Publication: Type III-B CRISPR-Cas cascade of proteolytic cleavages. Steens JA, Bravo JPK, Salazar CRP, Yildiz C, Amieiro AM, Kostlbacher S, Prinsen SHP, Andres AS, Patinios C, Bardis A, Barendregt A, Scheltema RA, Ettema TJG, van der Oost J, Taylor DW, Staals RHJ. Science. 2024 Feb 2;383(6682):512-519. doi: 10.1126/science.adk0378. Epub 2024 Feb 1. PubMed 38301007.
Backbone
  Vector backbone: p15A
  Vector type: Bacterial Expression
Growth in bacteria
  Bacterial resistance: Kanamycin, 50 μg/mL
  Growth temperature: 37°C
  Growth strain: DH5alpha
  Copy number: High Copy
Gene/Insert
  Gene/Insert name: PCaspase (alt names: Peptidase C14 caspase catalytic subunit p20; Prokaryotic Caspase)
  Species: Haliangium ochraceum DSM 14371
  Mutation: R153A
  Promoter: T7 promoter
  Tag / fusion protein: Strep-tag II (N terminal on insert)
  Cloning method: Gibson Cloning
Terms and licenses: Academic/Nonprofit Terms; Industry Terms: Not Available to Industry
Depositor comments: Please visit https://doi.org/10.1101/2023.06.23.546230 for bioRxiv preprint.
How to cite: pJS-BCD-Strep-PCaspase-R153A was a gift from Raymond Staals (Addgene plasmid # 214036 ; http://n2t.net/addgene:214036 ; RRID:Addgene_214036)
